Addgene plasmid #178875: pCMV-mCherry-Zdk1-Vav2cat
Purpose: Mammalian expression of Vav2(DH-PH-CRD) fused to mCherry-Zdk1
Depositing lab: Shinya Tsukiji. Depositing organization: Nagoya Institute of Technology. Publication: Synthetic Protein Condensates That Inducibly Recruit and Release Protein Activity in Living Cells. Yoshikawa M, Yoshii T, Ikuta M, Tsukiji S. J Am Chem Soc. 2021 May 5;143(17):6434-6446. doi: 10.1021/jacs.0c12375. Epub 2021 Apr 23. PubMed 33890764.
Backbone
  Vector backbone: pmCherry-C1
  Backbone manufacturer: Clontech
  Backbone size w/o insert (bp): 4679
  Vector type: Mammalian Expression
Growth in bacteria
  Bacterial resistance: Kanamycin, 50 μg/mL
  Growth temperature: 37°C
  Growth strain: DH5alpha
  Copy number: High Copy
Gene/Insert
  Gene/Insert name: mCherry-Zdk1-Vav2(DH-PH-CRD)
  Species: M. musculus (mouse)
  Insert size (bp): 1349
  Entrez Gene: Vav2 (a.k.a. 2810040F13Rik, AI847175, Vav-2)
  Promoter: CMV
  Cloning method: Restriction Enzyme; 5′ cloning site XhoI (not destroyed); 3′ cloning site XmaI (not destroyed)
Terms and licenses: Academic/Nonprofit Terms; Industry Terms: Not Available to Industry
How to cite: pCMV-mCherry-Zdk1-Vav2cat was a gift from Shinya Tsukiji (Addgene plasmid # 178875 ; http://n2t.net/addgene:178875 ; RRID:Addgene_178875)
