[The description below was written by a language model from this plasmid's Addgene catalogue record and pLannotate feature annotations shown in this document.]
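Description:
pCMV-mCherry-Zdk1-Vav2cat is a mammalian expression plasmid built on the Clontech pmCherry-C1 backbone; the sequenced record is about 6.0 kb. It replicates in E. coli at high copy from a ColE1/pUC-type origin and also carries an f1 phage origin. Selection relies on a single Tn5 NeoR/KanR gene placed behind tandem bacterial (bla) and SV40 early promoters and terminated by the HSV TK polyadenylation signal. This arrangement gives kanamycin resistance in bacteria and would allow G418 selection in mammalian cells. The short ble, large T antigen and bGH poly(A) fragments in the annotation appear to be incidental partial matches within backbone sequence rather than functional elements.

The payload is one open reading frame driven by the human CMV immediate early enhancer and promoter and terminated by the SV40 poly(A) signal. It encodes the red fluorescent protein mCherry at the N-terminus, a short linker left from the multiple cloning site, then Zdk1, and finally a fragment of mouse Vav2 comprising the DH-PH-CRD region, cloned between XhoI and XmaI sites. Vav2 is a guanine nucleotide exchange factor for Rho-family GTPases, and the plasmid name labels this fragment as its catalytic portion. Zdk1 is a small protein A Z-domain derivative that binds the dark state of the LOV2 domain and is released on illumination, so it serves as a light-reversible docking tag, while mCherry lets the fusion's location be followed by microscopy. The associated publication concerns synthetic protein condensates that inducibly recruit and release protein activity in living cells. This suggests the construct is used to sequester the Vav2 catalytic module on a LOV2-bearing partner and release it with light, although the record does not describe that partner construct.
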