Features (pLannotate 1.2.2; 16 found; start..end, strand, type, name):
     66..369     +  enhancer       CMV enhancer: human cytomegalovirus immediate early enhancer
    370..573     +  promoter       CMV promoter: human cytomegalovirus (CMV) immediate early promoter
    618..1325    +  CDS            mCherry: mCherry is a basic (constitutively fluorescent) red fluorescent protein published in 2004, derived from Discosoma sp.. It is reported to be a very rapidly-maturing monomer with low acid sensitivity.
   1326..1346    +  misc_feature   MCS (fragment): multiple cloning site
   1347..1523    +  CDS            Zdk1: "Zdark" protein, derived from the Z subunit of protein A, that binds to the dark state of LOV2 and is released upon irradiation (Wang et al., 2016)
   1542..2684    +  CDS            Vav2 (fragment): VAV2_MOUSE - Experimental evidence at protein level: Swiss-Prot protein existence level 1. Guanine nucleotide exchange factor for the Rho family of Ras- related GTPases. Plays an important role in angiogenesis. Its recruitment by phosphorylated EPHA2 is critical for EFNA1-induced RAC1 GTPase activation and vascular endothelial cell migration and assembly. From Mus musculus (Mouse).
   2714..2798    +  CDS            large T antigen (fragment): large T antigen from SV40 (simian virus 40)
   2821..2942    +  polyA_signal   SV40 poly(A) signal: SV40 polyadenylation signal
   2976..3404    -  rep_origin     f1 ori (sequence partly withheld): f1 bacteriophage origin of replication; arrow indicates direction of (+) strand synthesis
   3431..3535    +  promoter       AmpR promoter: bla
   3537..3894    +  promoter       SV40 promoter: SV40 enhancer and early promoter
   3929..4723    +  CDS            NeoR/KanR: aminoglycoside phosphotransferase from Tn5; aph(3')-II (or nptII); confers resistance to neomycin, kanamycin, and G418 (Geneticin®)
   4744..4896    +  CDS            ble (fragment): BLE_KLEPN - Experimental evidence at protein level: Swiss-Prot protein existence level 1. Binding protein with a strong affinity to the bleomycin family of antibiotics. Binds to CL990; an antimitotic-antibiotic compound. From Klebsiella pneumoniae.
   4955..5002    +  polyA_signal   HSV TK poly(A) signal: herpes simplex virus thymidine kinase polyadenylation signal (Cole and Stacy, 1985)
   5093..5109    -  polyA_signal   bGH poly(A) signal (fragment): bovine growth hormone polyadenylation signal
   5331..5919    +  rep_origin     ori: high-copy-number ColE1/pMB1/pBR322/pUC origin of replication
>Addgene plasmid #178875 | pCMV-mCherry-Zdk1-Vav2cat | addgene full sequence | sequence record 351694 | Addgene NGS Result
TGCATTAGTTATTAATAGTAATCAATTACGGGGTCATTAGTTCATAGCCCATATATGGAGTTCCGCGTTA
CATAACTTACGGTAAATGGCCCGCCTGGCTGACCGCCCAACGACCCCCGCCCATTGACGTCAATAATGAC
GTATGTTCCCATAGTAACGCCAATAGGGACTTTCCATTGACGTCAATGGGTGGAGTATTTACGGTAAACT
GCCCACTTGGCAGTACATCAAGTGTATCATATGCCAAGTACGCCCCCTATTGACGTCAATGACGGTAAAT
GGCCCGCCTGGCATTATGCCCAGTACATGACCTTATGGGACTTTCCTACTTGGCAGTACATCTACGTATT
AGTCATCGCTATTACCATGGTGATGCGGTTTTGGCAGTACATCAATGGGCGTGGATAGCGGTTTGACTCA
CGGGGATTTCCAAGTCTCCACCCCATTGACGTCAATGGGAGTTTGTTTTGGCACCAAAATCAACGGGACT
TTCCAAAATGTCGTAACAACTCCGCCCCATTGACGCAAATGGGCGGTAGGCGTGTACGGTGGGAGGTCTA
TATAAGCAGAGCTGGTTTAGTGAACCGTCAGATCCGCTAGCGCTACCGGTCGCCACCATGGTGAGCAAGG
GCGAGGAGGATAACATGGCCATCATCAAGGAGTTCATGCGCTTCAAGGTGCACATGGAGGGCTCCGTGAA
CGGCCACGAGTTCGAGATCGAGGGCGAGGGCGAGGGCCGCCCCTACGAGGGCACCCAGACCGCCAAGCTG
AAGGTGACCAAGGGTGGCCCCCTGCCCTTCGCCTGGGACATCCTGTCCCCTCAGTTCATGTACGGCTCCA
AGGCCTACGTGAAGCACCCCGCCGACATCCCCGACTACTTGAAGCTGTCCTTCCCCGAGGGCTTCAAGTG
GGAGCGCGTGATGAACTTCGAGGACGGCGGCGTGGTGACCGTGACCCAGGACTCCTCCCTGCAGGACGGC
GAGTTCATCTACAAGGTGAAGCTGCGCGGCACCAACTTCCCCTCCGACGGCCCCGTAATGCAGAAGAAGA
CCATGGGCTGGGAGGCCTCCTCCGAGCGGATGTACCCCGAGGACGGCGCCCTGAAGGGCGAGATCAAGCA
GAGGCTGAAGCTGAAGGACGGCGGCCACTACGACGCTGAGGTCAAGACCACCTACAAGGCCAAGAAGCCC
GTGCAGCTGCCCGGCGCCTACAACGTCAACATCAAGTTGGACATCACCTCCCACAACGAGGACTACACCA
TCGTGGAACAGTACGAACGCGCCGAGGGCCGCCACTCCACCGGCGGCATGGACGAGCTGTACAAGTCCGG
ACTCAGATCTCGAGCTATGGTGGATAACAAATTCAATAAAGAAAAGACGCGTGCCGGTGCGGAAATCCAT
TCTCTGCCAAACCTGAATGTTGAGCAGAAGTTTGCCTTCATCGTGAGCCTGTTTGATGATCCATCTCAGA
GCGCCAATCTGCTGGCCGAAGCCAAAAAACTGAACGATGCCCAGGCCCCAAAAACTAGTAGATCTCGAGG
GCCCATGAAAATGGGCATGACTGAGGACGACAAGAGAAGCTGCTGCTTGTTAGAGATTCAGGAGACCGAG
GCCAAGTACTACCGCACCCTGGAGGACATTGAGAAGAACTACATGGGTCCCTTGCGGCTGGTGCTGAGCC
CGGCGGATATGGCTGCTGTCTTCATCAACCTGGAGGACCTCATCAAGGTGCATCACAGCTTTCTGCGAGC
CATCGATGTGTCCATGATGGCTGGTGGCAGTACCCTGGCTAAGGTCTTTCTGGAGTTTAAGGAAAGGCTC
CTGATCTATGGAGAGTACTGTAGCCACATGGAACACGCTCAGAGTACACTGAACCAGCTCCTCGCCAGCC
GAGAGGACTTCAGGCAGAAAGTGGAGGAGTGCACACTCAGGGTTCAGGATGGCAAGTTCAAGCTGCAAGA
CCTGCTGGTGGTGCCCATGCAACGGGTGCTGAAGTACCACCTGCTGCTCAAGGAGCTCCTGAGCCATTCT
GCAGACCGACCAGAAAGACAACAGCTCAAAGAAGCCCTGGAAGCCATGCAGGACTTGGCCATGTACATCA
ATGAAGTGAAGCGGGACAAGGAGACCTTGAAGAAGATTAGCGAGTTCCAGTGCTCCATAGAAAACCTGCA
AGTGAAGCTGGAGGAATTTGGGAGGCCAAAGATTGACGGGGAGCTTAAAGTCCGGTCCATAGTCAACCAC
ACCAAGCAAGACAGGTACCTGTTCCTATTTGACAAGGTGGTCATCGTGTGCAAGAGGAAGGGCTACAGCT
ATGAGCTGAAGGAGGTCATTGAGCTGCTCTTCCACAAGATGACCGATGACCCGATGCACAACAAGGACAT
CAAGAAGTGGTCCTATGGCTTCTACCTGATTCACCTCCAAGGAAAGCAAGGCTTTCAGTTCTTCTGCAAG
ACGGAAGACATGAAGCGGAAGTGGATGGAGCAGTTCGAGATGGCCATGTCAAACATCAAGCCAGATAAGG
CCAATGCCAACCATCATAGCTTCCAGATGTACACATTCGACAAGACTACCAACTGCAAAGCCTGCAAGAT
GTTTCTCAGGGGTACCTTCTACCAGGGATACCTGTGTACCAGATGTGGCGTCGGGGCACACAAGGAATGC
CTGGAGGTGATCCCCCCCTGCAAGTAACCCGGGATCCACCGGATCTAGATAACTGATCATAATCAGCCAT
ACCACATTTGTAGAGGTTTTACTTGCTTTAAAAAACCTCCCACACCTCCCCCTGAACCTGAAACATAAAA
TGAATGCAATTGTTGTTGTTAACTTGTTTATTGCAGCTTATAATGGTTACAAATAAAGCAATAGCATCAC
AAATTTCACAAATAAAGCATTTTTTTCACTGCATTCTAGTTGTGGTTTGTCCAAACTCATCAATGTATCT
TAAGGCGTAAATTGTAAGCGTTAATATTTTGTTAAAATTCGCGTTAAATTTTTGTTAAATCAGCTCATTT
TTTAACCAATAGGCCGAAATCGGCAAAATCCCTTATAAATCAAAAGAATAGACCGAGATAGGGT
[37 nt withheld, positions 3075-3111]
AAAGAACGTGGACTCCAACGTCAAAGG
[49 nt withheld, positions 3139-3187]
T
[91 nt withheld, positions 3189-3279]
G
[124 nt withheld, positions 3281-3404]
CAGGTGGCACTTTTCGGGGAAATGTGCGCGGAACCCCTATTTGTTTATTTTTCTAAATACATTCAAATAT
GTATCCGCTCATGAGACAATAACCCTGATAAATGCTTCAATAATATTGAAAAAGGAAGAGTCCTGAGGCG
GAAAGAACCAGCTGTGGAATGTGTGTCAGTTAGGGTGTGGAAAGTCCCCAGGCTCCCCAGCAGGCAGAAG
TATGCAAAGCATGCATCTCAATTAGTCAGCAACCAGGTGTGGAAAGTCCCCAGGCTCCCCAGCAGGCAGA
AGTATGCAAAGCATGCATCTCAATTAGTCAGCAACCATAGTCCCGCCCCTAACTCCGCCCATCCCGCCCC
TAACTCCGCCCAGTTCCGCCCATTCTCCGCCCCATGGCTGACTAATTTTTTTTATTTATGCAGAGGCCGA
GGCCGCCTCGGCCTCTGAGCTATTCCAGAAGTAGTGAGGAGGCTTTTTTGGAGGCCTAGGCTTTTGCAAA
GATCGATCAAGAGACAGGATGAGGATCGTTTCGCATGATTGAACAAGATGGATTGCACGCAGGTTCTCCG
GCCGCTTGGGTGGAGAGGCTATTCGGCTATGACTGGGCACAACAGACAATCGGCTGCTCTGATGCCGCCG
TGTTCCGGCTGTCAGCGCAGGGGCGCCCGGTTCTTTTTGTCAAGACCGACCTGTCCGGTGCCCTGAATGA
ACTGCAAGACGAGGCAGCGCGGCTATCGTGGCTGGCCACGACGGGCGTTCCTTGCGCAGCTGTGCTCGAC
GTTGTCACTGAAGCGGGAAGGGACTGGCTGCTATTGGGCGAAGTGCCGGGGCAGGATCTCCTGTCATCTC
ACCTTGCTCCTGCCGAGAAAGTATCCATCATGGCTGATGCAATGCGGCGGCTGCATACGCTTGATCCGGC
TACCTGCCCATTCGACCACCAAGCGAAACATCGCATCGAGCGAGCACGTACTCGGATGGAAGCCGGTCTT
GTCGATCAGGATGATCTGGACGAAGAGCATCAGGGGCTCGCGCCAGCCGAACTGTTCGCCAGGCTCAAGG
CGAGCATGCCCGACGGCGAGGATCTCGTCGTGACCCATGGCGATGCCTGCTTGCCGAATATCATGGTGGA
AAATGGCCGCTTTTCTGGATTCATCGACTGTGGCCGGCTGGGTGTGGCGGACCGCTATCAGGACATAGCG
TTGGCTACCCGTGATATTGCTGAAGAGCTTGGCGGCGAATGGGCTGACCGCTTCCTCGTGCTTTACGGTA
TCGCCGCTCCCGATTCGCAGCGCATCGCCTTCTATCGCCTTCTTGACGAGTTCTTCTGAGCGGGACTCTG
GGGTTCGAAATGACCGACCAAGCGACGCCCAACCTGCCATCACGAGATTTCGATTCCACCGCCGCCTTCT
ATGAAAGGTTGGGCTTCGGAATCGTTTTCCGGGACGCCGGCTGGATGATCCTCCAGCGCGGGGATCTCAT
GCTGGAGTTCTTCGCCCACCCTAGGGGGAGGCTAACTGAAACACGGAAGGAGACAATACCGGAAGGAACC
CGCGCTATGACGGCAATAAAAAGACAGAATAAAACGCACGGTGTTGGGTCGTTTGTTCATAAACGCGGGG
TTCGGTCCCAGGGCTGGCACTCTGTCGATACCCCACCGAGACCCCATTGGGGCCAATACGCCCGCGTTTC
TTCCTTTTCCCCACCCCACCCCCCAAGTTCGGGTGAAGGCCCAGGGCTCGCAGCCAACGTCGGGGCGGCA
GGCCCTGCCATAGCCTCAGGTTACTCATATATACTTTAGATTGATTTAAAACTTCATTTTTAATTTAAAA
GGATCTAGGTGAAGATCCTTTTTGATAATCTCATGACCAAAATCCCTTAACGTGAGTTTTCGTTCCACTG
AGCGTCAGACCCCGTAGAAAAGATCAAAGGATCTTCTTGAGATCCTTTTTTTCTGCGCGTAATCTGCTGC
TTGCAAACAAAAAAACCACCGCTACCAGCGGTGGTTTGTTTGCCGGATCAAGAGCTACCAACTCTTTTTC
CGAAGGTAACTGGCTTCAGCAGAGCGCAGATACCAAATACTGTTCTTCTAGTGTAGCCGTAGTTAGGCCA
CCACTTCAAGAACTCTGTATCACCGCCTACATACCTCGCTCTGCTAATCCTGTTACCAGTGGCTGCTGCC
AGTGGCGATAAGTCGTGTCTTACCGGGTTGGACTCAAGACGATAGTTACCGGATAAGGCGCAGCGGTCGG
GCTGAACGGGGGGTTCGTGCACACAGCCCAGCTTGGAGCGAACGACCTACACCGAACTGAGATACCTACA
GCGTGAGCTATGAGAAAGCGCCACGCTTCCCGAAGGGAGAAAGGCGGACAGGTATCCGGTAAGCGGCAGG
GTCGGAACAGGAGAGCGCACGAGGGAGCTTCCAGGGGGAAACGCCTGGTATCTTTATAGTCCTGTCGGGT
TTCGCCACCTCTGACTTGAGCGTCGATTTTTGTGATGCTCGTCAGGGGGGCGGAGCCTATGGAAAAACGC
CAGCAACGCGGCCTTTTTACGGTTCCTGGCCTTTTGCTGGCCTTTTGCTCACATGTTCTTTCCTGCGTTA
TCCCCTGATTCTGTGGATAACCGTATTACCGCCA
